>Addgene plasmid #34996 | Gli1 | depositor full sequence | sequence record 42515 | Gli1 sequence 10377 bps
CAGGTGGCACTTTTCGGGGAAATGTGCGCGGAACCCCTATTTGTTTATTTTTCTAAATACATTCAAATAT
GTATCCGCTCATGAGACAATAACCCTGATAAATGCTTCAATAATATTGAAAAAGGAAGAGTATGAGTATT
CAACATTTCCGTGTCGCCCTTATTCCCTTTTTTGCGGCATTTTGCCTTCCTGTTTTTGCTCACCCAGAAA
CGCTGGTGAAAGTAAAAGATGCTGAAGATCAGTTGGGTGCACGAGTGGGTTACATCGAACTGGATCTCAA
CAGCGGTAAGATCCTTGAGAGTTTTCGCCCCGAAGAACGTTTTCCAATGATGAGCACTTTTAAAGTTCTG
CTATGTGGCGCGGTATTATCCCGTATTGACGCCGGGCAAGAGCAACTCGGTCGCCGCATACACTATTCTC
AGAATGACTTGGTTGAGTACTCACCAGTCACAGAAAAGCATCTTACGGATGGCATGACAGTAAGAGAATT
ATGCAGTGCTGCCATAACCATGAGTGATAACACTGCGGCCAACTTACTTCTGACAACGATCGGAGGACCG
AAGGAGCTAACCGCTTTTTTGCACAACATGGGGGATCATGTAACTCGCCTTGATCGTTGGGAACCGGAGC
TGAATGAAGCCATACCAAACGACGAGCGTGACACCACGATGCCTGTAGCAATGGCAACAACGTTGCGCAA
ACTATTAACTGGCGAACTACTTACTCTAGCTTCCCGGCAACAATTAATAGACTGGATGGAGGCGGATAAA
GTTGCAGGACCACTTCTGCGCTCGGCCCTTCCGGCTGGCTGGTTTATTGCTGATAAATCTGGAGCCGGTG
AGCGTGGGTCTCGCGGTATCATTGCAGCACTGGGGCCAGATGGTAAGCCCTCCCGTATCGTAGTTATCTA
CACGACGGGGAGTCAGGCAACTATGGATGAACGAAATAGACAGATCGCTGAGATAGGTGCCTCACTGATT
AAGCATTGGTAACTGTCAGACCAAGTTTACTCATATATACTTTAGATTGATTTAAAACTTCATTTTTAAT
TTAAAAGGATCTAGGTGAAGATCCTTTTTGATAATCTCATGACCAAAATCCCTTAACGTGAGTTTTCGTT
CCACTGAGCGTCAGACCCCGTAGAAAAGATCAAAGGATCTTCTTGAGATCCTTTTTTTCTGCGCGTAATC
TGCTGCTTGCAAACAAAAAAACCACCGCTACCAGCGGTGGTTTGTTTGCCGGATCAAGAGCTACCAACTC
TTTTTCCGAAGGTAACTGGCTTCAGCAGAGCGCAGATACCAAATACTGTCCTTCTAGTGTAGCCGTAGTT
AGGCCACCACTTCAAGAACTCTGTAGCACCGCCTACATACCTCGCTCTGCTAATCCTGTTACCAGTGGCT
GCTGCCAGTGGCGATAAGTCGTGTCTTACCGGGTTGGACTCAAGACGATAGTTACCGGATAAGGCGCAGC
GGTCGGGCTGAACGGGGGGTTCGTGCACACAGCCCAGCTTGGAGCGAACGACCTACACCGAACTGAGATA
CCTACAGCGTGAGCTATGAGAAAGCGCCACGCTTCCCGAAGGGAGAAAGGCGGACAGGTATCCGGTAAGC
GGCAGGGTCGGAACAGGAGAGCGCACGAGGGAGCTTCCAGGGGGAAACGCCTGGTATCTTTATAGTCCTG
TCGGGTTTCGCCACCTCTGACTTGAGCGTCGATTTTTGTGATGCTCGTCAGGGGGGCGGAGCCTATGGAA
AAACGCCAGCAACGCGGCCTTTTTACGGTTCCTGGCCTTTTGCTGGCCTTTTGCTCACATGTTCTTTCCT
GCGTTATCCCCTGATTCTGTGGATAACCGTATTACCGCCTTTGAGTGAGCTGATACCGCTCGCCGCAGCC
GAACGACCGAGCGCAGCGAGTCAGTGAGCGAGGAAGCGGAAGAGCGCCCAATACGCAAACCGCCTCTCCC
CGCGCGTTGGCCGATTCATTAATGCAGCTGGCACGACAGGTTTCCCGACTGGAAAGCGGGCAGTGAGCGC
AACGCAATTAATGTGAGTTAGCTCACTCATTAGGCACCCCAGGCTTTACACTTTATGCTTCCGGCTCGTA
TGTTGTGTGGAATTGTGAGCGGATAACAATTTCACACAGGAAACAGCTATGACCATGATTACGCCAAGCG
CGCAATTAACCCTCACTAAAGGGAACAAAAGCTGGAGCTGCAAGCTTGGCCATTGCATACGTTGTATCCA
TATCATAATATGTACATTTATATTGGCTCATGTCCAACATTACCGCCATGTTGACATTGATTATTGACTA
GTTATTAATAGTAATCAATTACGGGGTCATTAGTTCATAGCCCATATATGGAGTTCCGCGTTACATAACT
TACGGTAAATGGCCCGCCTGGCTGACCGCCCAACGACCCCCGCCCATTGACGTCAATAATGACGTATGTT
CCCATAGTAACGCCAATAGGGACTTTCCATTGACGTCAATGGGTGGAGTATTTACGGTAAACTGCCCACT
TGGCAGTACATCAAGTGTATCATATGCCAAGTACGCCCCCTATTGACGTCAATGACGGTAAATGGCCCGC
CTGGCATTATGCCCAGTACATGACCTTATGGGACTTTCCTACTTGGCAGTACATCTACGTATTAGTCATC
GCTATTACCATGGTGATGCGGTTTTGGCAGTACATCAATGGGCGTGGATAGCGGTTTGACTCACGGGGAT
TTCCAAGTCTCCACCCCATTGACGTCAATGGGAGTTTGTTTTGGCACCAAAATCAACGGGACTTTCCAAA
ATGTCGTAACAACTCCGCCCCATTGACGCAAATGGGCGGTAGGCGTGTACGGTGGGAGGTCTATATAAGC
AGAGCTCGTTTAGTGAACCGGGGTCTCTCTGGTTAGACCAGATCTGAGCCTGGGAGCTCTCTGGCTAACT
AGGGAACCCACTGCTTAAGCCTCAATAAAGCTTGCCTTGAGTGCTTCAAGTAGTGTGTGCCCGTCTGTTG
TGTGACTCTGGTAACTAGAGATCCCTCAGACCCTTTTAGTCAGTGTGGAAAATCTCTAGCAGTGGCGCCC
GAACAGGGACCTGAAAGCGAAAGGGAAACCAGAGCTCTCTCGACGCAGGACTCGGCTTGCTGAAGCGCGC
ACGGCAAGAGGCGAGGGGCGGCGACTGGTGAGTACGCCAAAAATTTTGACTAGCGGAGGCTAGAAGGAGA
GAGATGGGTGCGAGAGCGTCAGTATTAAGCGGGGGAGAATTAGATCGCGATGGGAAAAAATTCGGTTAAG
GCCAGGGGGAAAGAAAAAATATAAATTAAAACATATAGTATGGGCAAGCAGGGAGCTAGAACGATTCGCA
GTTAATCCTGGCCTGTTAGAAACATCAGAAGGCTGTAGACAAATACTGGGACAGCTACAACCATCCCTTC
AGACAGGATCAGAAGAACTTAGATCATTATATAATACAGTAGCAACCCTCTATTGTGTGCATCAAAGGAT
AGAGATAAAAGACACCAAGGAAGCTTTAGACAAGATAGAGGAAGAGCAAAACAAAAGTAAGACCACCGCA
CAGCAAGCGGCCGCTGATCTTCAGACCTGGAGGAGGAGATATGAGGGACAATTGGAGAAGTGAATTATAT
AAATATAAAGTAGTAAAAATTGAACCATTAGGAGTAGCACCCACCAAGGCAAAGAGAAGAGTGGTGCAGA
GAGAAAAAAGAGCAGTGGGAATAGGAGCTTTGTTCCTTGGGTTCTTGGGAGCAGCAGGAAGCACTATGGG
CGCAGCCTCAATGACGCTGACGGTACAGGCCAGACAATTATTGTCTGGTATAGTGCAGCAGCAGAACAAT
TTGCTGAGGGCTATTGAGGCGCAACAGCATCTGTTGCAACTCACAGTCTGGGGCATCAAGCAGCTCCAGG
CAAGAATCCTGGCTGTGGAAAGATACCTAAAGGATCAACAGCTCCTGGGGATTTGGGGTTGCTCTGGAAA
ACTCATTTGCACCACTGCTGTGCCTTGGAATGCTAGTTGGAGTAATAAATCTCTGGAACAGATTTGGAAT
CACACGACCTGGATGGAGTGGGACAGAGAAATTAACAATTACACAAGCTTAATACACTCCTTAATTGAAG
AATCGCAAAACCAGCAAGAAAAGAATGAACAAGAATTATTGGAATTAGATAAATGGGCAAGTTTGTGGAA
TTGGTTTAACATAACAAATTGGCTGTGGTATATAAAATTATTCATAATGATAGTAGGAGGCTTGGTAGGT
TTAAGAATAGTTTTTGCTGTACTTTCTATAGTGAATAGAGTTAGGCAGGGATATTCACCATTATCGTTTC
AGACCCACCTCCCAACCCCGAGGGGACCCGACAGGCCCGAAGGAATAGAAGAAGAAGGTGGAGAGAGAGA
CAGAGACAGATCCATTCGATTAGTGAACGGATCTCGACGGTATCGGTTAACTTTTAAAAGAAAAGGGGGG
ATTGGGGGGTACAGTGCAGGGGAAAGAATAGTAGACATAATAGCAACAGACATACAAACTAAAGAATTAC
AAAAACAAATTACAAAAATTCAAAATTTTATCGATCACGAGACTAGCCTCGAGAAGCTTGATATCGAATT
CCCACGGGGTTGGGGTTGCGCCTTTTCCAAGGCAGCCCTGGGTTTGCGCAGGGACGCGGCTGCTCTGGGC
GTGGTTCCGGGAAACGCAGCGGCGCCGACCCTGGGTCTCGCACATTCTTCACGTCCGTTCGCAGCGTCAC
CCGGATCTTCGCCGCTACCCTTGTGGGCCCCCCGGCGACGCTTCCTGCTCCGCCCCTAAGTCGGGAAGGT
TCCTTGCGGTTCGCGGCGTGCCGGACGTGACAAACGGAAGCCGCACGTCTCACTAGTACCCTCGCAGACG
GACAGCGCCAGGGAGCAATGGCAGCGCGCCGACCGCGATGGGCTGTGGCCAATAGCGGCTGCTCAGCGGG
GCGCGCCGAGAGCAGCGGCCGGGAAGGGGCGGTGCGGGAGGCGGGGTGTGGGGCGGTAGTGTGGGCCCTG
TTCCTGCCCGCGCGGTGTTCCGCATTCTGCAAGCCTCCGGAGCGCACGTCGGCAGTCGGCTCCCTCGTTG
ACCGAATCACCGACCTCTCTCCCCAGGGGGATCCATGTTCAATCCAATGACTCCACCACAAGTCAATAGC
TATAGTGAGCCATGCTGTCTCCGACCCCTCCACAGCCAAGGAGTCCCCAGCATGGGAACAGAAGGACTTT
CTGGTCTGCCCTTTTGCCACCAAGCCAACTTTATGTCAGGGTCCCAGGGTTATGGAGCAGCCAGAGAGAC
CAGCAGCTGCACTGAAGGATCTCTCTTTCCTCCTCCTCCTCCTCCTCGGAGTTCAGTCAAATTAACAAAG
AAGCGGGCTCTCTCCATCTCGCCCCTTTCTGATGCCAGCCTCGACCTGCAAACCGTAATCCGGACCTCAC
CCAGCTCCCTGGTGGCTTTCATCAACTCTCGCTGTACATCTCCGGGCGGTTCCTACGGCCATCTCTCCAT
TGGTACCATGAGCCCTTCTTTAGGATTCCCACCTCAGATGAGTCATCAAAAAGGAACTTCACCTCCCTAT
GGAGTCCAGCCCTGTGTACCACATGACTCTACTCGGGGTTCAATGATGCTTCACCCCCAGTCCCGGGGAC
CACGTGCAACCTGCCAGCTGAAGTCAGAGCTGGATATGATGGTTGGCAAGTGCCCGGAGGACCCTTTGGA
AGGGGACATGTCTAGCCCCAACTCCACAGGCACACAGGATCACCTGTTGGGGATGCTGGATGGGCGGGAG
GACCTGGAGAGAGAGGAGAAGCCTGAGCCTGAGTCTGTGTATGAGACAGACTGCCGCTGGGATGGTTGCA
GCCAGGAGTTCGATTCCCAGGAGCAGCTGGTGCACCACATCAACAGTGAGCATATCCACGGGGAGCGGAA
GGAATTCGTGTGCCATTGGGGAGGTTGCTCCAGGGAGCTGAGGCCCTTCAAGGCCCAATACATGCTGGTG
GTGCACATGCGCAGACACACGGGCGAGAAGCCACACAAGTGCACGTTTGAAGGCTGTCGGAAGTCCTATT
CACGCCTTGAAAACCTCAAGACGCACCTTCGGTCGCACACGGGTGAGAAGCCTTACATGTGTGAGCAAGA
AGGTTGCAGCAAGGCCTTTAGCAATGCCAGTGACCGCGCCAAGCACCAGAATCGGACCCACTCCAATGAG
AAGCCATACGTGTGCAAGCTCCCCGGCTGCACCAAGCGCTACACAGATCCCAGCTCGCTCCGCAAACACG
TGAAGACAGTGCATGGTCCGGATGCCCACGTGACCAAGCGGCATCGAGGGGATGGCCCCTTGCCACGGGC
TCAGCCCCTCTCCACAGTGGAGCCCAAGCGGGAAAGGGAAGGAGGATCCGGCAGGGAAGAGAGCAGACTG
ACTGTGCCCGAGAGTGCCATGCCGCAGCAGAGCCCCGGAGCGCAGTCCTCTTGCAGCAGCGACCACTCCC
CAGCAGGCAGTGCGGCCAACACGGACAGCGGCGTGGAGATGGCCGGCAACGCCGGGGGCAGCACTGAGGA
CTTGTCCAGCTTGGATGAAGGACCTTGTGTCTCGGCCACCGGACTCTCCACGCTTCGCCGCCTGGAGAAC
CTTAGGCTGGATCAGCTGCATCAGCTCCGGCCCATAGGGTCTCGGGGTCTCAAACTGCCCAGCTTAACCC
ACGCTGGCGCACCTGTGTCTCGCCGTCTGGGCCCCCCAGTCTCCCTGGACCGCCGCAGCAGCAGCTCCAG
CAGCATGAGCTCTGCTTACACAGTCAGCCGCAGGTCCTCCCTGGCATCCCCTTTCCCGCCGGGAACCCCA
CCAGAGAATGGGGCATCGTCACTACCTGGCCTCACACCTGCTCAGCACTACATGCTCCGTGCCAGATATG
CTTCAGCCAGGGGGAGTGGCACCCCGCCCACTGCAGCTCACAGCCTGGATCGGATGGGAGGTCTTTCTGT
TCCTCCTTGGAGAAGCCGAACCGAGTACCCGGGATACAACCCAAATGCAGGGGTCACTCGGAGGGCCAGT
GACCCAGCCCGGGCTGCTGACCACCCAGCTCCAGCCAGAGTCCAGCGGTTCAAGAGCCTGGGATGTGTCC
ACACGCCCCCTAGTGTGGCAACGGGACGGAACTTCGATCCCCACCACCCTACCTCTGTCTATTCGCCACA
GCCCCCCAGCATCACCGAAAATGTTGCCATGGATACTAGGGGGCTACAGGAGGAGCCAGAGGTTGGAACT
TCTGTGATGGGCAATGGTCTGAACCCATACATGGATTTTTCCTCCACTGATACTCTGGGATATGGGGGAC
CCGAGGGGACGGCAGCTGAGCCTTATGAAGCTAGGGGTCCAGGTTCCCTGCCTCTTGGGCCTGGTCCACC
AACCAACTATGGCCCTGGCCACTGTGCCCAGCAGGTCTCCTATCCTGATCCCACCCCAGAAAACTGGGGT
GAGTTCCCTTCTCATGCTGGGGTGTACCCTAGCAATAAGGCTCCGGGTGCTGCCTATAGCCAGTGTCCTC
GACTTGAGCATTATGGACAAGTGCAGGTAAAACCAGAACAAGGGTGCCCAGTGGGGTCTGACTCCACCGG
ATTGGCACCCTGCCTCAATGCCCACCCCAGTGAAGGGTCCCCAGGCCCGCAGCCTCTGTTTTCACATCAT
CCCCAGCTCCCTCAGCCCCAGTATCCCCAGTCGGGTCCCTATCCTCAGCCTCCCCATGGTTATCTCTCAA
CAGAACCCAGGCTTGGCCTCAATTTCAACCCCTCCTCCTCTCATTCCACAGGACAGCTCAAAGCTCAGCT
GGTGTGTAATTACGTTCAGTCGCAGCAGGAATTGTTGTGGGAGGGAAGAAACCGGGGAGGGCTCCCCAAC
CAGGAACTCCCATACCAGAGCCCCAAGTTTCTGGGGGGTTCCCAAGTTAGTCAGAGCCCTGCCAAGACCC
CAGCAGCAGCGGCGGCAGCATATGGATCTGGCTTTGCACCTGCTTCGGCCAATCACAAATCAGGCTCCTA
TCCTGCCCCTTCACCCTGCCATGAAACTTTCACCGTGGGAGTAAACAGGCCTTCCCACAGGCCAGCAGCA
CCACCCCGACTTCTGCCCCCGCTGTCCCCTTGCTATGGGCCCCTCAAGGTGGGGGATACCAACCCCAGCT
GTGGCCATCCTGAGGTGGGCAGGTTAGGAGCAGGCCCTGCCTTGTACCCTCCTCCTGAAGGGCAGGTGTG
TAACGCTCTGGACTCTCTTGACCTGGACAACACTCAGCTGGACTTTGTGGCTATCCTAGATGAGGCCCAG
GGCCTGAGCCCTCCTCTTTCCCATGAGCAAGGGGACAGCTCTAAAAACACCCCATCTCCCTCTGGGCCCC
CCAACATGGCAGTGGGTAACATGAGTGTCTTGCTGGGGTCTCTGCCTGGAGAGACACAATTCCTCAACTC
TAGTGCCTAAGTCGACAATCAACCTCTGGATTACAAAATTTGTGAAAGATTGACTGGTATTCTTAACTAT
GTTGCTCCTTTTACGCTATGTGGATACGCTGCTTTAATGCCTTTGTATCATGCTATTGCTTCCCGTATGG
CTTTCATTTTCTCCTCCTTGTATAAATCCTGGTTGCTGTCTCTTTATGAGGAGTTGTGGCCCGTTGTCAG
GCAACGTGGCGTGGTGTGCACTGTGTTTGCTGACGCAACCCCCACTGGTTGGGGCATTGCCACCACCTGT
CAGCTCCTTTCCGGGACTTTCGCTTTCCCCCTCCCTATTGCCACGGCGGAACTCATCGCCGCCTGCCTTG
CCCGCTGCTGGACAGGGGCTCGGCTGTTGGGCACTGACAATTCCGTGGTGTTGTCGGGGAAGCTGACGTC
CTTTCCATGGCTGCTCGCCTGTGTTGCCACCTGGATTCTGCGCGGGACGTCCTTCTGCTACGTCCCTTCG
GCCCTCAATCCAGCGGACCTTCCTTCCCGCGGCCTGCTGCCGGCTCTAGAGCCTCTTCCGCGTCTTCGCC
TTCCCGGGTCGAGCTCGGTACCTTTAAGACCAATGACTTACAAGGCAGCTGTAGATCTTAGCCACTTTTT
AAAAGAAAAGGGGGGACTGGAAGGGCTAATTCACTCCCAACGAAGACAAGATCTGCTTTTTGCTTGTACT
GGGTCTCTCTGGTTAGACCAGATCTGAGCCTGGGAGCTCTCTGGCTAACTAGGGAACCCACTGCTTAAGC
CTCAATAAAGCTTGCCTTGAGTGCTTCAAGTAGTGTGTGCCCGTCTGTTGTGTGACTCTGGTAACTAGAG
ATCCCTCAGACCCTTTTAGTCAGTGTGGAAAATCTCTAGCAGTAGTAGTTCATGTCATCTTATTATTCAG
TATTTATAACTTGCAAAGAAATGAATATCAGAGAGTGAGAGGAACTTGTTTATTGCAGCTTATAATGGTT
ACAAATAAAGCAATAGCATCACAAATTTCACAAATAAAGCATTTTTTTCACTGCATTCTAGTTGTGGTTT
GTCCAAACTCATCAATGTATCTTATCATGTCTGGCTCTAGCTATCCCGCCCCTAACTCCGCCCAGTTCCG
CCCATTCTCCGCCCCATGGCTGACTAATTTTTTTTATTTATGCAGAGGCCGAGGCCGCCTCGGCCTCTGA
GCTATTCCAGAAGTAGTGAGGAGGCTTTTTTGGAGGCCTAGGCTTTTGCGTCGAGACGTACCCAATTCGC
CCTATAGTGAGTCGTATTACGCGCGCTCACTGGCCGTCGTTTTACAACGTCGTGACTGGGAAAACCCTGG
CGTTACCCAACTTAATCGCCTTGCAGCACATCCCCCTTTCGCCAGCTGGCGTAATAGCGAAGAGGCCCGC
ACCGATCGCCCTTCCCAACAGTTGCGCAGCCTGAATGGCGAATGGCGCG
[124 nt withheld, positions 9920-10043]
C
[91 nt withheld, positions 10045-10135]
A
[49 nt withheld, positions 10137-10185]
CCTTTGACGTTGGAGTCCACGTTCTTT
[37 nt withheld, positions 10213-10249]
ACCCTATCTCGGTCTATTCTTTTGATTTATAAGGGATTTTGCCGATTTCGGCCTATTGGTTAAAAAATGA
GCTGATTTAACAAAAATTTAACGCGAATTTTAACAAAATATTAACGTTTACAATTTCC
Features (pLannotate 1.2.2; 27 found; start..end, strand, type, name):
     27..131     +  promoter       AmpR promoter: bla
    132..992     +  CDS            AmpR: β-lactamase; bla; confers resistance to ampicillin, carbenicillin, and related antibiotics
   1163..1751    +  rep_origin     ori: high-copy-number ColE1/pMB1/pBR322/pUC origin of replication
   1934..2026    +  CDS            lacI (fragment): lac repressor; lacI; The lac repressor binds to the lac operator to inhibit transcription in E. coli. This inhibition can be relieved by adding lactose or isopropyl-β-D-thiogalactopyranoside (IPTG).
   2039..2060    +  protein_bind   CAP binding site: CAP binding activates transcription in the presence of cAMP. E. coli catabolite activator protein
   2075..2105    +  promoter       lac promoter: promoter for the E. coli lac operon
   2113..2129    +  protein_bind   lac operator: The lac repressor binds to the lac operator to inhibit transcription in E. coli. This inhibition can be relieved by adding lactose or isopropyl-β-D-thiogalactopyranoside (IPTG). lac repressor encoded by lacI
   2174..2192    +  promoter       T3 promoter: promoter for bacteriophage T3 RNA polymerase
   2293..2672    +  enhancer       CMV enhancer: human cytomegalovirus immediate early enhancer
   2673..2876    +  promoter       CMV promoter: human cytomegalovirus (CMV) immediate early promoter
   2891..3071    +  LTR            5' LTR (truncated): truncated 5' long terminal repeat (LTR) from HIV-1
   3115..3240    +  misc_feature   HIV-1 Ψ: packaging signal of human immunodeficiency virus type 1
   3224..3587    +  CDS            HIV-1 gag (fragment): gag protein from human immunodeficiency virus 1; gag
   3682..4018    +  ncRNA          RRE: Accession: RF00036 - HIV Rev response element
   4343..4443    +  CDS            Rev (fragment): human immunodeficiency virus 1 (HIV-1) Rev protein; rev; enhances nuclear export of unspliced and incompletely spliced viral mRNAs
   4462..4579    +  misc_feature   cPPT/CTS: central polypurine tract and central termination sequence of HIV-1
   4599..4622    -  misc_feature   MCS (fragment): pBluescript multiple cloning site
   4626..5136    +  promoter       hPGK promoter: human phosphoglycerate kinase 1 promoter
   5145..8477    +  CDS            Gli1: GLI1_MOUSE - Also known as Gli. Experimental evidence at protein level: Swiss-Prot protein existence level 1. Acts as a transcriptional activator. Binds to the DNA consensus sequence 5'-GACCACCCA-3'. Regulates the transcription of specific genes during normal development. Plays a role in craniofacial development and digital development, as well as development of the central nervous system and gastrointestinal tract. Mediates SHH signaling. Plays a role in cell proliferation and differentiation via its role in SHH signaling. From Mus musculus (Mouse).
   8487..9033    +  misc_feature   WPRE (fragment): woodchuck hepatitis virus posttranscriptional regulatory element
   9048..9116    +  CDS            nef (fragment): NEF_HV1Z2 - Experimental evidence at protein level: Swiss-Prot protein existence level 1. Extracellular Nef protein targets CD4(+) T-lymphocytes for apoptosis by interacting with CXCR4 surface receptors. From Human immunodeficiency virus type 1 group M subtype D (isolate Z2/CDC-Z34) (HIV-1).
   9118..9351    +  LTR            3' LTR (ΔU3): self-inactivating 3' long terminal repeat (LTR) from HIV-1
   9423..9544    +  polyA_signal   SV40 poly(A) signal: SV40 polyadenylation signal
   9563..9698    +  rep_origin     SV40 ori: SV40 origin of replication
   9731..9749    -  promoter       T7 promoter: promoter for bacteriophage T7 RNA polymerase
   9757..9912    +  CDS            lacZα (fragment): LacZα fragment of β-galactosidase; lacZ fragment
   9920..10375   +  rep_origin     f1 ori (sequence partly withheld): f1 bacteriophage origin of replication; arrow indicates direction of (+) strand synthesis
