[The description below was written by a language model from this plasmid's Addgene catalogue record and pLannotate feature annotations shown in this document.]
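Description:
Gli1 is a third-generation-style, self-inactivating HIV-1 lentiviral transfer plasmid built on the pCCL-cppt-PGK-WPRE backbone for expressing mouse zinc finger protein GLI1 in mammalian cells. It is propagated in E. coli through a high-copy ColE1/pUC-type origin with ampicillin selection from the bla gene. The backbone also retains pBluescript-derived remnants (lac promoter/operator, lacZα and lacI fragments, T3 and T7 promoters), an f1 origin and an SV40 origin. The annotated record is 10,377 nt, which matches the stated backbone plus insert sizes.

The viral genome is transcribed in packaging cells from a CMV enhancer/promoter fused to a truncated 5' LTR, a chimeric arrangement that generally removes the need for Tat. Downstream lie the Ψ packaging signal with a partial gag sequence, the Rev response element for nuclear export of unspliced genomic RNA, and the cPPT/CTS, which improves nuclear import in transduced cells. The internal expression cassette uses the human PGK promoter to drive the mouse Gli1 coding sequence, cloned between BamHI and SalI sites, followed by a WPRE fragment that enhances transcript stability and expression. The ΔU3 3' LTR renders the integrated provirus self-inactivating, so expression depends on the PGK promoter, and an SV40 polyadenylation signal follows the LTR. No epitope tag, reporter or mammalian selection marker is annotated.

GLI1 is a transcriptional activator that mediates Sonic hedgehog signalling and contributes to central nervous system development. The associated publication concerns direct conversion of human fibroblasts into dopaminergic neurons, which suggests the vector was used to deliver this factor in reprogramming experiments, although the record does not describe its specific role.
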