Addgene plasmid #34996: Gli1
Depositing lab: Malin Parmar. Depositing organization: Lund University. Publication: Direct conversion of human fibroblasts to dopaminergic neurons. Pfisterer U, Kirkeby A, Torper O, Wood J, Nelander J, Dufour A, Bjorklund A, Lindvall O, Jakobsson J, Parmar M. Proc Natl Acad Sci U S A. 2011 Jun 21;108(25):10343-8. Epub 2011 Jun 6. 10.1073/pnas.1105135108 PubMed 21646515.
Backbone
  Vector backbone: pCCL-cppt-PGK-WPRE
  Backbone manufacturer: Malin Parmar
  Backbone size w/o insert (bp): 7041
  Vector type: Mammalian Expression, Lentiviral
Growth in bacteria
  Bacterial resistance: Ampicillin, 100 μg/mL
  Growth temperature: 37°C
  Growth strain: Stbl3
  Copy number: Unknown
Gene/Insert
  Gene/Insert name: Zinc finger protein GLI1 (alt names: Gli1; Glioma-associated oncogene family zinc finger 1; Glioma-associated oncogene homolog 1 (zinc finger protein))
  Species: M. musculus (mouse)
  Insert size (bp): 3336
  GenBank ID: NT_039500.7
  Entrez Gene: Gli1 (a.k.a. Zfp-5, Zfp5)
  Cloning method: Restriction Enzyme; 5′ cloning site BamHI (not destroyed); 3′ cloning site SalI (not destroyed)
  Sequencing primers: 5′ GAGGAGCCAGAGGTTGGAACT; 3′ GTATCAGTGGAGGAAAAATCCATGT
Terms and licenses: Academic/Nonprofit Terms; Industry Terms: Not Available to Industry
How to cite: Gli1 was a gift from Malin Parmar (Addgene plasmid # 34996)
