>Addgene plasmid #34996 | Gli1 | addgene partial sequence | sequence record 43878 | WPRE-R 5'-CATAGCGTAAAAGGAGCAACA-3'
TAATCCAGAGGTTGATTGTCGACTTAGGCACTAGAGTTGAGGAATTGTGTCTCTCCAGGCAGAGACCCCA
GCAAGACACTCATGTTACCCACTGCCATGTTGGGGGGCCCAGAGGGAGATGGGGTGTTTTTAGAGCTGTC
CCCTTGCTCATGGGAAAGAGGAGGGCTCAGGCCCTGGGCCTCATCTAGGATAGCCACAAAGTCCAGCTGA
GTGTTGTCCAGGTCAAGAGAGTCCAGAGCGTTACACACCTGCCCTTCAGGAGGAGGGTACAAGGCAGGGC
CTGCTCCTAACCTGCCCACCTCAGGATGGCCACAGCTGGGGTTGGTATCCCCCACCTTGAGGGGCCCATA
GCAAGGGGACAGCGGGGGCAGAAGTCGGGGTGGTGCTGCTGGCCTGTGGGAAGGCCTGTTTACTCCCACG
GTGAAAGTTTCATGGCAGGGTGAAGGGGCAGGATAGGAGCCTGATTTGTGATTGGCCGAAGCAGGTGCAA
AGCCAGATCCATATGCTGCCGCCGCTGCTGCTGGGGTCTTGGCAGGGCTCTGACTAACTTGGGAACCCCC
CAGAAACTTGGGGCTCTGGTATGGGAGTTCCTGGTTGGGGAGCCCTCCCCGGTTTCTTCCCTCCCACAAC
AATTCCTGCTGCGACTGAACGTAATTACACACCAGCTGAGCTTTGAGCTGTCCTGTGGAATGAGAGGAGG
AGGGGTTGAAATTGAGGCCAAGCCTGGGTTCTGTTGAGAGATAACCATGGGGAGGCTGAGGATAGGGACC
CGACTGGGGA
