>Addgene plasmid #34996 | Gli1 | addgene partial sequence | sequence record 63481 | mGli1-5 5'-GTTGCACGTGGTCCCCGG-3'
GGAGGTGAAGTTCCTTTTTGATGACTCATCTGAGGTGGGAATCCTAAAGAAGGGCTCATGGTACCAATGG
AGAGATGGCCGTAGGAACCGCCCGGAGATGTACAGCGAGAGTTGATGAAAGCCACCAGGGAGCTGGGTGA
GGTCCGGATTACGGTTTGCAGGTCGAGGCTGGCATCAGAAAGGGGCGAGATGGAGAGAGCCCGCTTCTTT
GTTAATTTGACTGAACTCCGAGGAGGAGGAGGAGGAGGAAAGAGAGATCCTTCAGTGCAGCTGCTGGTCT
CTCAGGCTGCTCCATAACCCTGGGACCCTGACATAAAGTTGGCTTGGTGGCAAAAGGGCAGACCAGAAAG
TCCTTCTGTTCCCATGCTGGGGACTCCTTGGCTGTGGAGGGGTCGGAGACAGCATGGCTCACTATAGCTA
TTGACTTGTGGTGGAGTCATTGGATTGAACATGGATCCCCCTGGGGAGAGAGGTCGGTGATTCGGTCAAC
GAGGGAGCCGACTGCCGACGTGCGCTCCGGAGGCTTGCAGAATGCGGAACACCGCGCGGGCAGGAACAGG
GCCCACACTACCGCCCCACACCCCGCCTCCCGCACCGCCCCTTCCCGGCCGCTGCTCTCGGCGCGCCCTG
CTGAGCAGCCGCTATTGGCCACAGCCCATCGCGGTCGGCGCGCTGCCATTGCTCCCTGGCGCTGTCCGTC
TGCGAGGGTACTAGTGAGACGTGCGGCTTCCGTTTGTCACGTCCGGCACGCCGCGAACCGCAAGGAACCT
TCCCGAC
